Addgene plasmid #48048: pICH50914
Purpose: (Empty Backbone)
Depositing lab: Sylvestre Marillonnet. Depositing organization: Leibniz Institute of Plant Biochemistry (IPB). Publication: A modular cloning system for standardized assembly of multigene constructs. Weber E, Engler C, Gruetzner R, Werner S, Marillonnet S. PLoS One. 2011 Feb 18;6(2):e16765. doi: 10.1371/journal.pone.0016765. PubMed 21364738.
Backbone
  Vector backbone: pUC19-derived
  Backbone manufacturer: self-made
  Backbone size (bp): 3137
  Vector type: Unspecified
Growth in bacteria
  Bacterial resistance: Ampicillin, 100 μg/mL
  Growth temperature: 37°C
  Growth strain: DH10B
  Copy number: High Copy
Gene/Insert
  Gene/Insert name: None
Terms and licenses: Academic/Nonprofit Terms; Industry Terms: Not Available to Industry
Depositor comments: level M end linker
How to cite: pICH50914 was a gift from Sylvestre Marillonnet (Addgene plasmid # 48048 ; http://n2t.net/addgene:48048 ; RRID:Addgene_48048)
