[The description below was written by a language model from this plasmid's Addgene catalogue record and pLannotate feature annotations shown in this document.]
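Description:
pICH50914 is a small, high-copy bacterial plasmid built on a self-made pUC19-derived backbone. It is catalogued as an empty backbone with no gene insert. The depositor describes it only as a "level M end linker", and the associated publication concerns a modular cloning system for the standardized assembly of multigene constructs. In hierarchical assembly schemes of this kind, an end linker is a short adapter module added to an assembly reaction to bridge the last assembled unit to the destination vector, closing the construct when fewer than the maximum number of modules are joined. The record does not state which type IIS restriction sites, fusion overhangs or position in the assembly series this particular linker provides.

The plasmid is propagated in E. coli through the high-copy ColE1/pUC origin and selected with ampicillin via the bla (AmpR) gene and its native promoter. The other annotated features are mostly remnants of the pUC19 lineage. These include a lac promoter with its CAP binding site and lac operator, fragments of lacI and of the pUC multiple cloning site, a partial lacZα coding region, and short pieces of the pBR322 bom and rop regions.

The automated annotation also reports a fragment of roughly 460 bp with homology to the Potato virus X RNA-dependent RNA polymerase, lying just upstream of and slightly overlapping the lacZα fragment. The record gives no function for this segment. It may be only stuffer or linker sequence rather than an expressed element, and nothing indicates that the plasmid is used as a viral vector. The sequenced record is 3,175 nt, close to the listed backbone size of 3,137 bp.
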