Features (pLannotate 1.2.2; 12 found; start..end, strand, type, name):
     55..519     +  CDS            RDRP_PVXX3 (fragment): Protein inferred from homology: Swiss-Prot protein existence level 3. RNA replication. The central part of this protein possibly functions as an ATP-binding helicase (Probable). From Potato virus X (strain X3) (PVX).
    505..662     +  CDS            lacZα (fragment): LacZα fragment of β-galactosidase; lacZ fragment
    668..767     -  misc_feature   bom (fragment): basis of mobility region from pBR322
    869..904     -  CDS            rop (fragment): Rop protein, which maintains plasmids at low copy number; rop
    999..1103    +  promoter       AmpR promoter: bla
   1104..1964    +  CDS            AmpR: β-lactamase; bla; confers resistance to ampicillin, carbenicillin, and related antibiotics
   2135..2723    +  rep_origin     ori: high-copy-number ColE1/pMB1/pBR322/pUC origin of replication
   2906..2998    +  CDS            lacI (fragment): lac repressor; lacI; The lac repressor binds to the lac operator to inhibit transcription in E. coli. This inhibition can be relieved by adding lactose or isopropyl-β-D-thiogalactopyranoside (IPTG).
   3011..3032    +  protein_bind   CAP binding site: CAP binding activates transcription in the presence of cAMP. E. coli catabolite activator protein
   3047..3077    +  promoter       lac promoter: promoter for the E. coli lac operon
   3085..3101    +  protein_bind   lac operator: The lac repressor binds to the lac operator to inhibit transcription in E. coli. This inhibition can be relieved by adding lactose or isopropyl-β-D-thiogalactopyranoside (IPTG). lac repressor encoded by lacI
   3138..3175    -  misc_feature   MCS (fragment): pUC18/19 multiple cloning site
>Addgene plasmid #48048 | pICH50914 | depositor full sequence | sequence record 69048 | Full Sequence
TTTGAAGACAATGTGTGAGACCGAGGATGCACATGTGACCGAGGGATTGTCTTCGTGGAAACTTGGGACT
TCAGATTCCACCCCTTGCAAGCGTGGAAAGCCTTCCGACCAAGGGAAGTGTCGGATGTAGAGGAAATGGA
AAGTTTGTTCTCAGATGGGGACCTGCTTGATTGCTTCACAAGAATGCCAGCTTATGCGGTAAACGCAGAG
GAAGATTTAGCTGCAATCAGGAAAACGCCCGAGATGGATGTCGGTCAAGAAGTTAAAGAGCCTGCAGGAG
ACAGAAATCAATACTCAAACCCTGCAGAAACTTTCCTCAACAAGCTCCACAGGAAACACAGTAGGGAGGT
GAAACACCAGGCCGCAAAGAAAGCTAAACGCCTAGCTGAAATCCAGGAGTCAATGAGAGCTGAAGGTGAT
GCCGAACCAAATGAAATAAGCGGGACGATGGGGGCAATACCCAGCAACGCCGAACTTCCTGGGCCCAAAG
GGTACCGAGCTCGAATTCACTGGCCGTCGTTTTACAACGTCGTGACTGGGAAAACCCTGGCGTTACCCAA
CTTAATCGCCTTGCAGCACATCCCCCTTTCGCCAGCTGGCGTAATAGCGAAGAGGCCCGCACCGATCGCC
CTTCCCAACAGTTGCGCAGCCTGAATGGCGAATGGCGCCTGATGCGGTATTTTCTCCTTACGCATCTGTG
CGGTATTTCACACCGCATATGGTGCACTCTCAGTACAATCTGCTCTGATGCCGCATAGTTAAGCCAGCCC
CGACACCCGCCAACACCCGCTGACGCGCCCTGACGGGCTTGTCTGCTCCCGGCATCCGCTTACAGACAAG
CTGTGACCATCTCCGGGAGCTGCATGTGTCAGAGGTTTTCACCGTCATCACCGAAACGCGCGAGTCGAAA
GGGCCTCGTGATACGCCTATTTTTATAGGTTAATGTCATGATAATAATGGTTTCTTAGACGTCAGGTGGC
ACTTTTCGGGGAAATGTGCGCGGAACCCCTATTTGTTTATTTTTCTAAATACATTCAAATATGTATCCGC
TCATGAGACAATAACCCTGATAAATGCTTCAATAATATTGAAAAAGGAAGAGTATGAGTATTCAACATTT
CCGTGTCGCCCTTATTCCCTTTTTTGCGGCATTTTGCCTTCCTGTTTTTGCTCACCCAGAAACGCTGGTG
AAAGTAAAAGATGCTGAAGATCAGTTGGGTGCACGAGTGGGTTACATCGAACTGGATCTCAACAGCGGTA
AGATCCTTGAGAGTTTTCGCCCCGAAGAACGTTTTCCAATGATGAGCACTTTTAAAGTTCTGCTATGTGG
CGCGGTATTATCCCGTATTGACGCCGGGCAAGAGCAACTCGGTCGCCGCATACACTATTCTCAGAATGAC
TTGGTTGAGTACTCACCAGTCACAGAAAAGCATCTTACGGATGGCATGACAGTAAGAGAATTATGCAGTG
CTGCCATAACCATGAGTGATAACACTGCGGCCAACTTACTTCTGACAACGATCGGAGGACCGAAGGAGCT
AACCGCTTTTTTGCACAACATGGGGGATCATGTAACTCGCCTTGATCGTTGGGAACCGGAGCTGAATGAA
GCCATACCAAACGACGAGCGTGACACCACGATGCCTGTAGCAATGGCAACAACGTTGCGCAAACTATTAA
CTGGCGAACTACTTACTCTAGCTTCCCGGCAACAATTAATAGACTGGATGGAGGCGGATAAAGTTGCAGG
ACCACTTCTGCGCTCGGCCCTTCCGGCTGGCTGGTTTATTGCTGATAAATCTGGAGCCGGTGAGCGTGGT
TCTCGCGGTATCATTGCAGCACTGGGGCCAGATGGTAAGCCCTCCCGTATCGTAGTTATCTACACGACGG
GGAGTCAGGCAACTATGGATGAACGAAATAGACAGATCGCTGAGATAGGTGCCTCACTGATTAAGCATTG
GTAACTGTCAGACCAAGTTTACTCATATATACTTTAGATTGATTTAAAACTTCATTTTTAATTTAAAAGG
ATCTAGGTGAAGATCCTTTTTGATAATCTCATGACCAAAATCCCTTAACGTGAGTTTTCGTTCCACTGAG
CGTCAGACCCCGTAGAAAAGATCAAAGGATCTTCTTGAGATCCTTTTTTTCTGCGCGTAATCTGCTGCTT
GCAAACAAAAAAACCACCGCTACCAGCGGTGGTTTGTTTGCCGGATCAAGAGCTACCAACTCTTTTTCCG
AAGGTAACTGGCTTCAGCAGAGCGCAGATACCAAATACTGTCCTTCTAGTGTAGCCGTAGTTAGGCCACC
ACTTCAAGAACTCTGTAGCACCGCCTACATACCTCGCTCTGCTAATCCTGTTACCAGTGGCTGCTGCCAG
TGGCGATAAGTCGTGTCTTACCGGGTTGGACTCAAGACGATAGTTACCGGATAAGGCGCAGCGGTCGGGC
TGAACGGGGGGTTCGTGCACACAGCCCAGCTTGGAGCGAACGACCTACACCGAACTGAGATACCTACAGC
GTGAGCTATGAGAAAGCGCCACGCTTCCCGAAGGGAGAAAGGCGGACAGGTATCCGGTAAGCGGCAGGGT
CGGAACAGGAGAGCGCACGAGGGAGCTTCCAGGGGGAAACGCCTGGTATCTTTATAGTCCTGTCGGGTTT
CGCCACCTCTGACTTGAGCGTCGATTTTTGTGATGCTCGTCAGGGGGGCGGAGCCTATGGAAAAACGCCA
GCAACGCGGCCTTTTTACGGTTCCTGGCCTTTTGCTGGCCTTTTGCTCACATGTTCTTTCCTGCGTTATC
CCCTGATTCTGTGGATAACCGTATTACCGCCTTTGAGTGAGCTGATACCGCTCGCCGCAGCCGAACGACC
GAGCGCAGCGAGTCAGTGAGCGAGGAAGCGGAAGAGCGCCCAATACGCAAACCGCCTCTCCCCGCGCGTT
GGCCGATTCATTAATGCAGCTGGCACGACAGGTTTCCCGACTGGAAAGCGGGCAGTGAGCGCAACGCAAT
TAATGTGAGTTAGCTCACTCATTAGGCACCCCAGGCTTTACACTTTATGCTTCCGGCTCGTATGTTGTGT
GGAATTGTGAGCGGATAACAATTTCACACAGGAAACAGCTATGACCATGATTACGCCAAGCTTGCATGCC
TGCAGGTCGACTCTAGAGGATCCCC
