>Addgene plasmid #48048 | pICH50914 | addgene partial sequence | sequence record 70960 | M13_pUC_rev
TGACCATGATTACGCCAAGCTTGCATGCCTGCAGGTCGACTCTAGAGGATCCCCTTTGAAGACAATGTGT
GAGACCGAGGATGCACATGTGACCGAGGGATTGTCTTCGTGGAAACTTGGGACTTCAGATTCCACCCCTT
GCAAGCGTGGAAAGCCTTCCGACCAAGGGAAGTGTCGGATGTAGAGGAAATGGAAAGTTTGTTCTCAGAT
GGGGACTTGCTTGATTGCTTCACAAGAATGCCAGCTTATGCGGTAAACGCAGAGGAAGATTTAGCTGCAA
TCAGGAAAACGCCCGAGATGGATGTCGGTCAAGAAGTTAAAGAACCTGCAGGAGACAGAAATCAATACTC
AAACCCTGCAGAAACTTTCCTCAACAAGCTCCACAGGAAACACAGTAGGGAGGTGAAACACCAGGCCGCA
AAGAAAGCTAAACGCCTAGCTGAAATCCAGGAGTCAATGAGAGCTGAAGGTGATGCCGAACCAAATGAAA
TAAGCGGGGGCATGGGGGCAATACCCAGCAACGCCGAACTTCCTGGGCCCAAAGGGTACCGAGCTCGAAT
TCACTGGCCGTCGTTTTACAACGTCGTGACTGGGAAAACCCTGGCGTTACCCAACTTAATCGCCTTGCAG
CACATCCCCCTTTCGCCAGCTGGCGTAATAGCGAAGAGGCCCGCACCGATCGCCCTTCCCAACAGTTGCG
CAGCCTGAATGGCGAATGGCGCCTGATGCGGTATTTTCTCCTTACGCATCTGTGCGGTATTTCACACCGC
ATATGGTGCACTCTCAGTACAATCTGCTCTGATGCCGCATAGTTAAGCCAGCCCCGACACCCGCCAACAC
CCGCTGACGCGCCCTGACGGGCTTGTCTGCTCCCGGCATCCGCTTACAGACAAGCTGTGACCATCTCCGG
GAGCTGCATGTGTCAGAGGTTTTCACCGTCATCACCGAAACGCGCGAGTCGAAAGGGCCTCGTGATACGC
CTATTTTTATAGGTTAATGTCATGATAATAATGGTTTCTTAGACGTCAGGTGGCACTTTTCGGGGAAATG
TGCGCGGAACCCCTATTTGTTTATTTTTCTAAATACATTC
